>Addgene plasmid | kiCAP-AAV-MyoAAV4E Sequencing Result | analyzer sequence | sequence record 446369
GTGAGTGAAGCAGATATTTGAATTCTGATTCAGTCTCTCGCATTGTCTGCAGGGAAACAGCATCAGATTC
ATGCCCACGTGACGAGAACATTTGTTTTGGTACCTGTCCGCGTAGTTGATCGAAGCTTCCGCGTCTGACG
TCGATGGCTGCGCAACTGACTCGCGCACCCGTTTGGGCTCACTTATATCTGCGTCACTGGGGGCGGGTCT
TTTCTTGGCTCCACCCTTTTTGACGTAGAATTCATGCTCCACCTCAACCACGTGATCCTTTGCCCACCGG
AAAAAGTCTTTGACTTCCTGCTTGGTGACCTTCCCAAAGTCATGATCCAGACGGCGGGTGAGTTCAAATT
TGAACATCCGGTCTTGCAACGGCTGCTGGTGTTCGAAGGTCGTTGAGTTCCCGTCAATCACGGCGCACAT
GTTGGTGTTGGAGGTGACGATCACGGGAGTCGGGTCTATCTGGGCCGAGGACTTGCATTTCTGGTCCACG
CGCACCTTGCTTCCTCCGAGAATGGCTTTGGCCGACTCCACGACCTTGGCGGTCATCTTCCCCTCCTCCC
ACCAGATCACCATCTTGTCGACACAGTCGTTGAAGGGAAAGTTCTCATTGGTCCAGTTTACGCACCCGTA
GAAGGGCACAGTGTGGGCTATGGCCTCCGCGATGTTGGTCTTCCCGGTAGTTGCAGGCCCAAACAGCCAG
ATGGTGTTCCTCTTGCCGAACTTTTTCGTGGCCCATCCCAGAAAGACGGAAGCCGCATATTGGGGATCGT
ACCCGTTTAGTTCCAAAATTTTATAAATCCGATTGCTGGAAATGTCCTCCACGGGCTGCTGGCCCACCAG
GTAGTCGGGGGCGGTTTTAGTCAGGCTCATAATCTTTCCCGCATTGTCCAAGGCAGCCTTGATTTGGGAC
CGCGAGTTGGAGGCCGCATTGAAGGAGATGTATGAGGCCTGGTCCTCCTGGATCCACTGCTTCTCCGAGG
TAATCCCCTTGTCCACGAGCCACCCGACCAGCTCCATGTACCTGGCTGAAGTTTTTGATCTGATCACCGG
CGCATCAGAATTGGGATTCTGATTCTCTTTGTTCTGCTCCTGCGTCTGCGACACGTGCGTCAGATGCTGC
GCCACCAACCGTTTACGCTCCGTGAGATTCAAACAGGCGCTTAAATACTGTTCCATATTAGTCCACGCCC
ACTGGAGCTCAGGCTGGGTTTTGGGGAGCAAGTAATTGGGGATGTAGCACTCATCCACCACCTTGTTCCC
GCCTCCGGCGCCATTTCTGGTCTTTGTGACCGCGAACCAGTTTGGCAAAGTCGGCTCGATCCCGCGGTAA
ATTCTCTGAATCAGTTTTTCGCGAATCTGACTCAGGAAACGTCCCAAAACCATGGATTTCACCCCGGTGG
TTTCCACGAGCACGTGCATGTGGAAGTAGCTCTCTCCCTTCTCAAATTGCACAAAGAAAAGAGCCTCCGG
GGCCTTACTCACACGGCGCCATTCCGTCAGAAAGTCGCGCTGCAGCTTCTCGGCCACGGTCAGGGGTGCC
TGCTCAATCAGATTCAGATCCATGTCAGAATCTGGCGGCAACTCCCATTCCTTCTCGGCCACCCAGTTCA
CAAAGCTGTCAGAAATGCCGGGCAGATGCTCGTCAAGGTCGCTGGGGACCTTAATCACAATCTCGTAAAA
CCCCGGCATGGCGGCTGCGCGTTCAAACCTCCCGCTTCAAAATGGAGACCCTGCGTGCTCACTCGGGCTT
AAATACCCAGCGTGACCACATGGTGTCGCAAAATGTCGCAAAACACTCACGTGACCTCTAATACAGGACC
TCCCTAACCCTATGACGTAATTCACGTCACGACTCCACCCCTCCACGCGTGTCGACCTCGATCGAGGGGG
GGCCCGGTACCCAATTCGCCCTATAGTGAGTCGTATTACGCGCGCTCACTGGCCGTCGTTTTACAACGTC
GTGACTGGGAAAACCCTGGCGTTACCCAACTTAATCGCCTTGCAGCACATCCCCCTTTCGCCAGCTGGCG
TAATAGCGAAGAGGCCCGCACCGATCGCCCTTCCCAACAGTTGCGCAGCCTGAATGGCGAATGGG
[124 nt withheld, positions 2096-2219]
C
[91 nt withheld, positions 2221-2311]
A
[49 nt withheld, positions 2313-2361]
CCTTTGACGTTGGAGTCCACGTTCTTT
[37 nt withheld, positions 2389-2425]
ACCCTATCTCGGTCTATTCTTTTGATTTATAAGGGATTTTGCCGATTTCGGCCTATTGGTTAAAAAATGA
GCTGATTTAACAAAAATTTAACGCGAATTTTAACAAAATATTAACGCTTACAATTTAGGTGGCACTTTTC
GGGGAAATGTGCGCGGAACCCCTATTTGTTTATTTTTCTAAATACATTCAAATATGTATCCGCTCATGAG
ACAATAACCCTGATAAATGCTTCAATAATATTGAAAAAGGAAGAGTATGAGCCATATTCAACGGGAAACG
TCGAGGCCGCGATTAAATTCCAACATGGATGCTGATTTATATGGGTATAAATGGGCTCGCGATAATGTCG
GGCAATCAGGTGCGACAATCTATCGCTTGTATGGGAAGCCCGATGCGCCAGAGTTGTTTCTGAAACATGG
CAAAGGTAGCGTTGCCAATGATGTTACAGATGAGATGGTCAGACTAAACTGGCTGACGGAATTTATGCCT
CTTCCGACCATCAAGCATTTTATCCGTACTCCTGATGATGCATGGTTACTCACCACTGCGATCCCCGGAA
AAACAGCATTCCAGGTATTAGAAGAATATCCTGATTCAGGTGAAAATATTGTTGATGCGCTGGCAGTGTT
CCTGCGCCGGTTGCATTCGATTCCTGTTTGTAATTGTCCTTTTAACAGCGATCGCGTATTTCGTCTCGCT
CAGGCGCAATCACGAATGAATAACGGTTTGGTTGATGCGAGTGATTTTGATGACGAGCGTAATGGCTGGC
CTGTTGAACAAGTCTGGAAAGAAATGCATAAACTTTTGCCATTCTCACCGGATTCAGTCGTCACTCATGG
TGATTTCTCACTTGATAACCTTATTTTTGACGAGGGGAAATTAATAGGTTGTATTGATGTTGGACGAGTC
GGAATCGCAGACCGATACCAGGATCTTGCCATCCTATGGAACTGCCTCGGTGAGTTTTCTCCTTCATTAC
AGAAACGGCTTTTTCAAAAATATGGTATTGATAATCCTGATATGAATAAATTGCAGTTTCATTTGATGCT
CGATGAGTTTTTCTAACTGTCAGACCAAGTTTACTCATATATACTTTAGATTGATTTAAAACTTCATTTT
TAATTTAAAAGGATCTAGGTGAAGATCCTTTTTGATAATCTCATGACCAAAATCCCTTAACGTGAGTTTT
CGTTCCACTGAGCGTCAGACCCCGTAGAAAAGATCAAAGGATCTTCTTGAGATCCTTTTTTTCTGCGCGT
AATCTGCTGCTTGCAAACAAAAAAACCACCGCTACCAGCGGTGGTTTGTTTGCCGGATCAAGAGCTACCA
ACTCTTTTTCCGAAGGTAACTGGCTTCAGCAGAGCGCAGATACCAAATACTGTTCTTCTAGTGTAGCCGT
AGTTAGGCCACCACTTCAAGAACTCTGTAGCACCGCCTACATACCTCGCTCTGCTAATCCTGTTACCAGT
GGCTGCTGCCAGTGGCGATAAGTCGTGTCTTACCGGGTTGGACTCAAGACGATAGTTACCGGATAAGGCG
CAGCGGTCGGGCTGAACGGGGGGTTCGTGCACACAGCCCAGCTTGGAGCGAACGACCTACACCGAACTGA
GATACCTACAGCGTGAGCTATGAGAAAGCGCCACGCTTCCCGAAGGGAGAAAGGCGGACAGGTATCCGGT
AAGCGGCAGGGTCGGAACAGGAGAGCGCACGAGGGAGCTTCCAGGGGGAAACGCCTGGTATCTTTATAGT
CCTGTCGGGTTTCGCCACCTCTGACTTGAGCGTCGATTTTTGTGATGCTCGTCAGGGGGGCGGAGCCTAT
GGAAAAACGCCAGCAACGCGGCCTTTTTACGGTTCCTGGCCTTTTGCTGGCCTTTTGCTCACATGTTCTT
TCCTGCGTTATCCCCTGATTCTGTGGATAACCGTATTACCGCCTTTGAGTGAGCTGATACCGCTCGCCGC
AGCCGAACGACCGAGCGCAGCGAGTCAGTGAGCGAGGAAGCGGAAGAGCGCCCAATACGCAAACCGCCTC
TCCCCGCGCGTTGGCCGATTCATTAATGCAGCTGGCACGACAGGTTTCCCGACTGGAAAGCGGGCAGTGA
GCGCAACGCAATTAATGTGAGTTAGCTCACTCATTAGGCACCCCAGGCTTTACACTTTATGCTTCCGGCT
CGTATGTTGTGTGGAATTGTGAGCGGATAACAATTTCACACAGGAAACAGCTATGACCATGATTACGCCA
AGCGCGCAATTAACCCTCACTAAAGGGAACAAAAGCTGGAGCTCCACCGCGGTGGCGGCCGCTCTAGTCG
AGCGGCCGCCAGTGTGATGGATATCTGTAGTTAATGATTAACCCGCCATGCTACTTATCTACGTAGCCAT
GGAAACTAGATAAGAAAGAAATACGCAGAGACCAAAGTTCAACTGAAACGAATTAAACGGTTTATTGATT
AACAAGCAATTACAGATTACGAGTCAGGTATCTGGTGCCAATGGGGCGGGGTTCACTATATACACCTTCA
GTATTAACAGCAAATTCAACATTATTAGACTTGTAATAGTTGGAAGTGTACTGGATCTCCGGGTTCCAGC
GCTTGCTGTTTTCCTTCTGCAGCTCCCACTCGATCTCCACGCTGACTTGGCCAGTAGAATACTGGGTGAT
GAAAGAGTTCAGCTTGTCCTTGTTGAAGGCCGTTGGAGGATCCGCAGGTACAGGTGTGTTTTTGATGAGG
ATCTGAGGAGGCGGGTGCTTCATTCCAAACCCTCCCATCAGCGGAGAAGGGTGAAAGTTGCCGTCCGTGT
GAGGAATTTTGGCCCAAATGGGTCCTTGCAGGTACACATCTCTGTCCTGCCAAACCATACCCGGAAGTAT
TCCTTGGTTTTGAACCCAGCCGGTCTGCGCCTGTGCAGTGTTGTTGAAGTCTCCTCTCCTGTTTTCCTGG
TGGTTTGTGGCCACTTGTCCATAGGACTCCGTTGCTACCGGGTTAGTAGTTTTAATTTCTTCTTCGTTGG
TTATCATGACTTTGTCCGCATCCACGTTGTCTCTTCCAGTTCCTTGTTTGCCAAAAATTAAAGATCCAGA
CAAAGGAAAGAAACGGTCCTCTCCTTCTTTGTGGCTGGCCATAGCAGGTCCAGGATTCATCAAGCTATTA
CGTCCATTGAGAGCCCAAGAAGAAGCTCCAGGCCAAGCAAATTCGCTGTTGTTGTTTTGAGTCACAGTGG
TTGAGACACGTTGTTGTCGGTAGCTGGGTCCAGGTATGTAGTTTCTTCCCTGGACAGCCATGTTGCTGGG
TCCGGCCACACTGAATTTTAGCGTTTGTTGATTCTGTCCAGAACCGTTAATAGTCTTTGAGAGATAGTAC
AAGTATTGGTCGATGAGTGGATTCATTAGTCGGTCCAGGCTTTGGCTGTGAGCGTAGCTGCTATGGAAAG
GTACGTTCTCAAACTCGTAGCTGAACTGGAAGTTGTTACCCGTTCTTAGCATTTGCGACGGGAAATATTC
CAGGCAGTAAAAGGACGAACGACCCACGGCCTGGCTTCCATCATTAAGCGTCAGATACCCGTACTGAGGA
ATCATGAAAACGTCCGCTGGGAACGGCGGGAGGCAGCCCTCGTGAGCCGACCCGAGCACGTACGGGAGCT
GATAGTCTGAGTCCGTGAAGACCTGGACCGTGCTGGTAAGGTTATTGGCGATGGTCTTGACTCCATTGTT
GTCCGTAACCTCTTTGACCTGAATGTTGAAGAGCTTGAAGTTGAGTCGCTTAGGCCGGAATCCCCAGTTG
TTGTTGATGAGTCGCTGCCAGTCACGTGGTGAGAAGTGGCAGTGGAATCTGTTGAAGTCAAAATACCCCC
AGGGGGTGCTGTAGCCGAAGTAGGCGTTGTCATTTGAAGATCCTCCAGATGTGCTGTTGGAGATTTGCTT
GTAGAGGTGATTGTTGTAGGTGGGCAGGGCCCAGGTTCGGGTGCTGGTGGTGATGACTCTGTCCCCCAGC
CATTGGGAATCGCAATGCCAATTTCCCGAGGAACTACCCACTCCATCGGCACCTTCGTTATTGTCTGCCA
CTGGTGCGCCACCACCTGAAGCCATTGTAAGAGATCCCACACCTGAGGGGGCTGCGGGAGGTTCTCCGAT
TGGTTGAGGGTCTGGGACTGACTCTGTGTCGCCAGTCTGACCGAAATTGAGTCTCTTTTTAGCGGGCTGT
GCACCCGATTTGCCAATACCCGCGGAGGAGTCCGGTTCCTGAGGAGACTGCTCTACAGGCCTCTTCTTTC
CAGGAGCCGTCTTAGCCGCTTCCTCAACCAGACCAAGAGGTTCAAGAAGCCTCTTTTTGGCCTGGAAGAC
TGCTCGCCCGAGGTTGCCCCCAAAAGACGTATCTTCTTTGAGCCGCTCCTGGAACTCGGCGTCGGCGTGG
TTGTACTTGAGGTACGGGTTGTCTCCGGCCTTGAGCTGCTGGTCGTAGGCCTTGTCGTGCTCGAGGGCCG
CCGCGTCTGCTGCGTTGACCGGCTCCCCCTTGTCGAGTCCGTTGCCGGGTCCAAGGTATTTGTAACCCGG
AAGCACAAGACCTCGAGCGTTGTCTTGATGTTGTTGATTTGCCTTGGGTTGAGGGGCTCCAGGTTTCAAA
GCCCACCACTCGCGAATTCCTTCACTAAGGTTGTCCTCGAGCCAATCTGGAAGATAACCATCGGCAGCCA
TACCTGGTTTAAGTCATTTATTGTTCAGAAACACAGTCATCCAAGTCCACATTGACCAGGTCGCAAGCAG
TGCAAGCGTCTGGCACCTTTCCCATGATGTGATGAATGTAGCACAGTTTCTGATACGCCTTTTTGACGAC
AGAAACGGGTTGAGATTCTGACACGGGAAAGCACTCTAAACAGTCTTTGACACCGTGAGTGAAGCAGATA
TTTGAATTCTGATTCAGTCTCTCGCATTGTCTGCAGGGAAACAGCATCAGATTCATGCCCACGTGACGAG
AACATTTGTTTTGGTACCTGTCCGCGTAGTTGATCGAAGCTAGCGGTCGCAGAGGAGCGGGATCAACAGT
CACGTCTGAACTGCGAGGCGTCTCGGGAACAAATGAGAGCCTGGCCCGCTTCTCCAGACTTTTATAGCTA
GTATTGGTGACGTCACCCAGTGGGCGTTTTAGAGATTTCTCCGCCCCTTTAGTTCCCGCCAATTCCCTGG
GAACTTTAAACTCGTGAGTCACCGGCACCTGATTGACCTTTGCCCAAGCAAAAAAGTCCTTGACTTCCTG
CTTAGTAATCTTGCCAAAATCTGGCGGGAGCCGCTTAGTCAGTTCAAATTTGAACAGATCTCTCTGCTTA
TATAGGGGGTACCTTCTCTATCACTGATAGGGAGCTCGAGACGTGTCGACTTCTCTATCACTGATAGGGA
GACGTTCTAGACGTACCTTCTCTATCACTGATAGGGAGCTCGAGACGTGTCGACTTCTCTATCACTGATA
GGGAGACGTTCTAGACGTACCTTCTCTATCACTGATAGGGAGCTCGAGACGTGTCGACTTCTCTATCACN
NNNNNNNNNNNNNNNNNNNNNNNNNNNNNNNNNNNNNNNNNNNNNNNNNNNNNNNNNNNNNNNNNNNNNN
NNNNNNNNNNNNNNNNNNNNNNNNNNNNNTGATAGGGAGACGTCAGGTGGCACTTGATAGCTTGATTCGA
GCCCCAGCTGGTTCTTTCCGCCTCAGAAGCCATAGAGCCCACCGCATCCCCAGCATGCCTGCTATTGTCT
TCCCAATCCTCCCCCTTGCTGTCCTGCCCCACCCCACCCCCCAGAATAGAATGACACCTACTCAGACAAT
GCGATGCAATTTCCTCATTTTATTAGGAAAGGACAGTGGGAGTGGCACCTTCCAGGGTCAAGGAAGGCAC
GGGGGAGGGGCAAACAACAGATGGCTGGCAACTAGAAGGCACAGTCGAGGCTGATCAGCGAGCTCTAGCA
TTTAGGTGACACTATAGAATAGGGCCCTCTAGATCGAATTCATGCATTTACCCGGGGAGCATGTCAAGGT
CAAAATCGTCAAGAGCGTCAGCAGGCAGCATATCAAGGTCAAAGTCGTCAAGGGCATCGGCTGGGAGCAT
GTCTAAGTCAAAATCGTCAAGGGCGTCGGCCGGCCCGCCGCTTTCGCACTTTAGCTGTTTCTCCAGGCCA
CATATGATTAGTTCCAGGCCGAAAAGGAAGGCAGGTTCGGCTCCCTGCCGGTCGAACAGCTCAATTGCTT
GTCTCAGAAGTGGGGGCATAGAATCGGTGGTAGGTGTCTCTCTTTCCTCTTTTGCTACTTGATGCTCCTG
TTCCTCCAATACGCAGCCCAGTGTAAAGTGGCCCACGGCGGACAGAGCGTACAGTGCGTTCTCCAGGGAG
AAGCCTTGCTGACACAGGAACGCGAGCTGATTTTCCAGGGTTTCGTACTGTTTCTCTGTTGGGCGGGTGC
CGAGATGCACTTTAGCCCCGTCGCGATGTGAGAGGAGAGCACAGCGGAATGACTTGGCGTTGTTCCGCAG
AAAGTCTTGCCATGACTCGCCTTCCAGGGGGCAGAAGTGGGTATGATGCCTGTCCAGCATCTCGATGGCC
AGGGCATCGAGCAGGGCCCGCTTGTTCTTCACGTGCCAGTACAGGGTAGGCTGCTCAACTCCCAGCTTTT
GAGCGAGTTTCCTTGTCGTCAGGCCTTCGATACCGACTTCATTGAGTAATTCCAGAGCGCCGTTTATGAC
TTTAGATTTATCCAGCCGACTCATGGTGGCACTAGTTCACTAAGGTTGTCCTCGAGCCAATCTGGAAGAT
AACCATCGGCAGCAATACCTGGTTTAAGTCATTTATTGTTCAGAAACACAGTCATCCAAGTCCACATTGA
CCAGGTCGCAAGCAGTGCAAGCGTCTGGCACCTTTCCCATGATGTGATGAATGTAGCACAGTTTCTGATA
CGCCTTTTTGACGACAGAAACGGGTTGAGATTCTGACACGGGAAAGCACTCTAAACAGTCTTTGACACCG
TGAGTGAAGCAGATATTTGAATTCTGATTCAGTCTCTCGCATTGTCTGCAGGGAAACAGCATCAGATTCA
TGCCCACGTGACGAGAACATTTGTTTTGGTACCTGTCCGCGTAGTTGATCGAAGCT
Features (pLannotate 1.2.2; 27 found; start..end, strand, type, name):
    103..1689    -  CDS            Rep68: REP68_AAV2S - Experimental evidence at protein level: Swiss-Prot protein existence level 1. Plays an essential role in the initiation of viral DNA synthesis. Binds specifically to an inverted terminal repeat element (ITR) on the 3' and 5' ends of the viral DNA, where it cleaves a site specifically to generate a priming site for initiation of the synthesis of a complementary strand. Plays also a role as transcriptional regulator, DNA helicase and as key factor in site-specific integration of the viral genome. Inhibits the host cell cycle G1/S and G2/M transitions. These arrests may provide esse
   1882..1901    +  misc_feature   MCS (fragment): pBluescript multiple cloning site
   1910..1928    -  promoter       T7 promoter: promoter for bacteriophage T7 RNA polymerase
   1936..2091    +  CDS            lacZα (fragment): LacZα fragment of β-galactosidase; lacZ fragment
   2096..2524    +  rep_origin     f1 ori (sequence partly withheld): f1 bacteriophage origin of replication; arrow indicates direction of (+) strand synthesis
   2577..2681    +  promoter       AmpR promoter: bla
   2682..3491    +  CDS            KanR: aminoglycoside phosphotransferase; aph(3')-Ia; confers resistance to kanamycin in bacteria or G418 (Geneticin®) in eukaryotes
   3662..4250    +  rep_origin     ori: high-copy-number ColE1/pMB1/pBR322/pUC origin of replication
   4433..4525    +  CDS            lacI (fragment): lac repressor; lacI; The lac repressor binds to the lac operator to inhibit transcription in E. coli. This inhibition can be relieved by adding lactose or isopropyl-β-D-thiogalactopyranoside (IPTG).
   4538..4559    +  protein_bind   CAP binding site: CAP binding activates transcription in the presence of cAMP. E. coli catabolite activator protein
   4574..4604    +  promoter       lac promoter: promoter for the E. coli lac operon
   4612..4628    +  protein_bind   lac operator: The lac repressor binds to the lac operator to inhibit transcription in E. coli. This inhibition can be relieved by adding lactose or isopropyl-β-D-thiogalactopyranoside (IPTG). lac repressor encoded by lacI
   4673..4691    +  promoter       T3 promoter: promoter for bacteriophage T3 RNA polymerase
   4704..4732    +  misc_feature   MCS (fragment): pBluescript multiple cloning site
   4888..7116    -  CDS            VP1: CAPSD_AAV2S - Experimental evidence at protein level: Swiss-Prot protein existence level 1. Capsid protein self-assembles to form an icosahedral capsid with a T=1 symmetry, about 22 nm in diameter, and consisting of 60 copies of three size variants of the capsid protein VP1, VP2 and VP3 which differ in their N-terminus. The capsid encapsulates the genomic ssDNA. Binds to host cell heparan sulfate and uses host ITGA5-ITGB1 as coreceptor on the cell surface to provide virion attachment to target cell. This attachment induces virion internalization predominantly through clathrin-dependent endocyt
   7136..7753    -  CDS            Rep52 (fragment): REP52_AAV2S - Experimental evidence at protein level: Swiss-Prot protein existence level 1. Plays a critical role during packaging of viral DNA into empty capsids, where they are thought to be part of the packaging motor complex. The single stranded genomic DNA is packaged in a 3' to 5' direction and requires the association between viral DNA and Rep40. Regulates host PKA activity by interacting with host PRKX as a mechanism to interfere with helper virus propagation and to promote its own replication. From Adeno-associated virus 2 (isolate Srivastava/1982) (AAV-2).
   7759..7779    -  promoter       tight TRE promoter (fragment): Tet-responsive promoter PTight, consisting of seven tet operator sequences followed by the minimal CMV promoter
   7796..7816    -  promoter       tight TRE promoter (fragment): Tet-responsive promoter PTight, consisting of seven tet operator sequences followed by the minimal CMV promoter
   7833..7853    -  promoter       tight TRE promoter (fragment): Tet-responsive promoter PTight, consisting of seven tet operator sequences followed by the minimal CMV promoter
   7870..7890    -  promoter       tight TRE promoter (fragment): Tet-responsive promoter PTight, consisting of seven tet operator sequences followed by the minimal CMV promoter
   7907..7927    -  promoter       tight TRE promoter (fragment): Tet-responsive promoter PTight, consisting of seven tet operator sequences followed by the minimal CMV promoter
   8100..8121    -  promoter       SV40 promoter (fragment): SV40 enhancer and early promoter
   8125..8349    -  polyA_signal   bGH poly(A) signal: bovine growth hormone polyadenylation signal
   8375..8393    +  promoter       SP6 promoter: promoter for bacteriophage SP6 RNA polymerase
   8432..8542    -  CDS            VP48: 3 tandem repeats of the minimal activation domain of herpes simplex virus VP16 (Cheng et al., 2013)
   8472..9148    -  CDS            rtTA3 (fragment): reverse tetracycline transactivator 3 activates expression from Tet-responsive promoters in the presence of doxycycline
   9251..9550    -  CDS            Rep52 (fragment): REP52_AAV2S - Experimental evidence at protein level: Swiss-Prot protein existence level 1. Plays a critical role during packaging of viral DNA into empty capsids, where they are thought to be part of the packaging motor complex. The single stranded genomic DNA is packaged in a 3' to 5' direction and requires the association between viral DNA and Rep40. Regulates host PKA activity by interacting with host PRKX as a mechanism to interfere with helper virus propagation and to promote its own replication. From Adeno-associated virus 2 (isolate Srivastava/1982) (AAV-2).
